>Addgene plasmid #70482 | R777-E198 Hs.PRKAB2-nostop | depositor full sequence | sequence record 125931 | Full Sequence
TTAACGCTAGCATGGATGTTTTCCCAGTCACGACGTTGTAAAACGACGGCCAGTCTTAAAATTCGAGCTC
GGTCCGAGGATCCGAAATAATGATTTTATTTTGACTGATAGTGACCTGTTCGTTGCAACAAATTGATAAG
CAATGCTTTTTTATAATGCCAACTTTGTACAAAAAAGTTGGCACCATGGGAAACACCACCAGCGACCGGG
TGTCCGGGGAGCGCCACGGCGCCAAGGCTGCACGCTCCGAGGGCGCAGGCGGCCATGCCCCGGGGAAGGA
GCACAAGATCATGGTGGGGAGTACGGACGACCCCAGCGTGTTCAGCCTCCCTGACTCCAAGCTCCCTGGG
GACAAAGAGTTTGTATCATGGCAGCAGGATTTGGAGGACTCCGTAAAGCCCACACAGCAGGCCCGGCCCA
CTGTTATCCGCTGGTCTGAAGGAGGCAAGGAGGTCTTCATCTCTGGGTCCTTCAACAATTGGAGCACCAA
GATTCCACTGATTAAGAGCCATAATGACTTTGTTGCCATCCTGGACCTCCCTGAGGGAGAGCACCAATAC
AAGTTCTTTGTGGATGGACAGTGGGTTCATGATCCATCAGAGCCTGTGGTTACCAGTCAGCTTGGCACAA
TTAACAATTTGATCCATGTCAAGAAATCTGATTTTGAGGTGTTCGATGCTTTAAAGTTAGATTCTATGGA
AAGTTCTGAGACATCTTGTAGAGACCTTTCCAGCTCACCCCCAGGGCCTTATGGTCAAGAAATGTATGCG
TTTCGATCTGAGGAAAGATTCAAATCCCCACCCATCCTTCCTCCTCATCTACTTCAAGTTATTCTTAACA
AAGACACTAATATTTCTTGTGACCCAGCCTTACTCCCTGAGCCCAACCATGTTATGCTGAACCATCTCTA
TGCATTGTCCATTAAGGACAGTGTGATGGTCCTTAGCGCAACCCATCGCTACAAGAAGAAGTATGTTACT
ACTCTGCTATACAAGCCCATTTCAACTTTCTTGTACAAAGTTGGCATTATAGGAAAGCATTGCTTATCAA
TTTGTTGCAACGAACAGGTCACTATCAGTCAAAATAAAATCATTATTTGCATGCAAGCTTAGATCCTCTA
GACCAGCCAGGACAGAAATGCCTCGACTTCGCTGCTACCCAAGGTTGCCGGGTGACGCACACCGTGGAAA
CGGATGAAGGCACGAACCCAGTGGACATAAGCCTGTTCGGTTCGTAAGCTGTAATGCAAGTAGCGTATGC
GCTCACGCAACTGGTCCAGAACCTTGACCGAACGCAGCGGTGGTAACGGCGCAGTGGCGGTTTTCATGGC
TTGTTATGACTGTTTTTTTGGGGTACAGTCTATGCCTCGGGCATCCAAGCAGCAAGCGCGTTACGCCGTG
GGTCGATGTTTGATGTTATGGAGCAGCAACGATGTTACGCAGCAGGGCAGTCGCCCTAAAACAAAGTTAA
ACATTATGAGGGAAGCGGTGATCGCCGAAGTATCGACTCAACTATCAGAGGTAGTTGGCGTCATCGAGCG
CCATCTCGAACCGACGTTGCTGGCCGTACATTTGTACGGCTCCGCAGTGGATGGCGGCCTGAAGCCACAC
AGTGATATTGATTTGCTGGTTACGGTGACCGTAAGGCTTGATGAAACAACGCGGCGAGCTTTGATCAACG
ACCTTTTGGAAACTTCGGCTTCCCCTGGAGAGAGCGAGATTCTCCGCGCTGTAGAAGTCACCATTGTTGT
GCACGACGACATCATTCCGTGGCGTTATCCAGCTAAGCGCGAACTGCAATTTGGAGAATGGCAGCGCAAT
GACATTCTTGCAGGTATCTTCGAGCCAGCCACGATCGACATTGATCTGGCTATCTTGCTGACAAAAGCAA
GAGAACATAGCGTTGCCTTGGTAGGTCCAGCGGCGGAGGAACTCTTTGATCCGGTTCCTGAACAGGATCT
ATTTGAGGCGCTAAATGAAACCTTAACGCTATGGAACTCGCCGCCCGACTGGGCTGGCGATGAGCGAAAT
GTAGTGCTTACGTTGTCCCGCATTTGGTACAGCGCAGTAACCGGCAAAATCGCGCCGAAGGATGTCGCTG
CCGACTGGGCAATGGAGCGCCTGCCGGCCCAGTATCAGCCCGTCATACTTGAAGCTAGACAGGCTTATCT
TGGACAAGAAGAAGATCGCTTGGCCTCGCGCGCAGATCAGTTGGAAGAATTTGTCCACTACGTGAAAGGC
GAGATCACCAAGGTAGTCGGCAAATAACCCTCGAGCCACCCATGACCAAAATCCCTTAACGTGAGTTACG
CGTCGTTCCACTGAGCGTCAGACCCCGTAGAAAAGATCAAAGGATCTTCTTGAGATCCTTTTTTTCTGCG
CGTAATCTGCTGCTTGCAAACAAAAAAACCACCGCTACCAGCGGTGGTTTGTTTGCCGGATCAAGAGCTA
CCAACTCTTTTTCCGAAGGTAACTGGCTTCAGCAGAGCGCAGATACCAAATACTGTCCTTCTAGTGTAGC
CGTAGTTAGGCCACCACTTCAAGAACTCTGTAGCACCGCCTACATACCTCGCTCTGCTAATCCTGTTACC
AGTGGCTGCTGCCAGTGGCGATAAGTCGTGTCTTACCGGGTTGGACTCAAGACGATAGTTACCGGATAAG
GCGCAGCGGTCGGGCTGAACGGGGGGTTCGTGCACACAGCCCAGCTTGGAGCGAACGACCTACACCGAAC
TGAGATACCTACAGCGTGAGCATTGAGAAAGCGCCACGCTTCCCGAAGGGAGAAAGGCGGACAGGTATCC
GGTAAGCGGCAGGGTCGGAACAGGAGAGCGCACGAGGGAGCTTCCAGGGGGAAACGCCTGGTATCTTTAT
AGTCCTGTCGGGTTTCGCCACCTCTGACTTGAGCGTCGATTTTTGTGATGCTCGTCAGGGGGGCGGAGCC
TATGGAAAAACGCCAGCAACGCGGCCTTTTTACGGTTCCTGGCCTTTTGCTGGCCTTTTGCTCACATGTT
CTTTCCTGCGTTATCCCCTGATTCTGTGGATAACCGTATTACCGCCTTTGAGTGAGCTGATACCGCTCGC
CGCAGCCGAACGACCGAGCGCAGCGAGTCAGTGAGCGAGGAAGCGGAAGAGCGCCCAATACGCAAACCGC
CTCTCCCCGCGCGTTGGCCGATTCATTAATGCAGCTGGCACGACAGGTTTCCCGACTGGAAAGCGGGCAG
TGAGCGCAACGCAATTAATACGCGTACCGCTAGCCAGGAAGAGTTTGTAGAAACGCAAAAAGGCCATCCG
TCAGGATGGCCTTCTGCTTAGTTTGATGCCTGGCAGTTTATGGCGGGCGTCCTGCCCGCCACCCTCCGGG
CCGTTGCTTCACAACGTTCAAATCCGCTCCCGGCGGATTTGTCCTACTCAGGAGAGCGTTCACCGACAAA
CAACAGATAAAACGAAAGGCCCAGTCTTCCGACTGAGCCTTTCGTTTTATTTGATGCCTGGCAGTTCCCT
ACTCTCGCG
Features (pLannotate 1.2.2; 11 found; start..end, strand, type, name):
     18..54      -  CDS            lacZα (fragment): LacZα fragment of β-galactosidase; lacZ fragment
     85..180     +  protein_bind   attL3: mutant version of attL; recombination site for the Gateway® LR reaction LR Clonase™
    186..1001    +  CDS            PRKAB2: AAKB2_HUMAN - Experimental evidence at protein level: Swiss-Prot protein existence level 1. Non-catalytic subunit of AMP-activated protein kinase (AMPK), an energy sensor protein kinase that plays a key role in regulating cellular energy metabolism. In response to reduction of intracellular ATP levels, AMPK activates energy-producing pathways and inhibits energy-consuming processes: inhibits protein, carbohydrate and lipid biosynthesis, as well as cell growth and proliferation. AMPK acts via direct phosphorylation of metabolic enzymes, and by longer-term effects via phosphorylation of transcri
   1006..1099    -  protein_bind   attL2 (fragment): mutant version of attL; recombination site for the Gateway® LR reaction LR Clonase™
   1214..1237    +  promoter       Pc promoter (fragment): intI1 (promoter lies within the coding sequence); class 1 integron promoter
   1413..1469    +  CDS            GmR (fragment): gentamycin acetyltransferase; aacC1; confers resistance to gentamycin
   1476..2267    +  CDS            SmR: aminoglycoside adenylyltransferase (Murphy, 1985); aadA; confers resistance to spectinomycin and streptomycin
   2360..2948    +  rep_origin     ori: high-copy-number ColE1/pMB1/pBR322/pUC origin of replication
   3131..3223    +  CDS            lacI (fragment): lac repressor; lacI; The lac repressor binds to the lac operator to inhibit transcription in E. coli. This inhibition can be relieved by adding lactose or isopropyl-β-D-thiogalactopyranoside (IPTG).
   3278..3305    -  terminator     rrnB T2 terminator: transcription terminator T2 from the E. coli rrnB gene
   3437..3480    +  terminator     rrnB T1 terminator: Escherichia coli rrnB; transcription terminator T1 from the E. coli rrnB gene
