[The description below was written by a language model from this plasmid's Addgene catalogue record and pLannotate feature annotations shown in this document.]
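Description:
R777-E198 Hs.PRKAB2-nostop is a Gateway entry clone built on the pDonor-255 backbone, carrying the human PRKAB2 open reading frame (reference transcript NM_005399.4) for recombinational transfer into destination vectors. It is a small, high-copy bacterial plasmid of about 3.5 kb, replicating in E. coli from a ColE1/pUC-type origin and selected with spectinomycin through an aadA (SmR) aminoglycoside adenylyltransferase gene. Upstream of that marker the annotation picks up a fragment of the class 1 integron Pc promoter and a short remnant of a gentamicin acetyltransferase gene. Short lacZα and lacI fragments are likewise backbone remnants rather than functional genes. The rrnB T1 and T2 terminators sit in the backbone upstream of the cloning site, where such elements typically insulate the insert from read-through transcription.

The 816 bp insert encodes the β2 non-catalytic regulatory subunit of AMP-activated protein kinase (AMPK), the cellular energy sensor that switches on energy-producing pathways and restrains biosynthesis and growth when ATP levels fall. The coding sequence lacks its stop codon, so that after an LR reaction it can be read through into a C-terminal tag or fusion partner supplied by the destination vector. It is flanked by attL-type recombination sites. The automated annotation labels the upstream one as attL3 and the downstream one as a partial attL2, so the exact identity of the upstream site should be checked against the sequence rather than assumed. The entry clone contains no promoter for expressing the insert. Expression elements, tags and host-specific selection all come from whichever destination vector is chosen.
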