Addgene plasmid #70482: R777-E198 Hs.PRKAB2-nostop
Purpose: Gateway ORF clone of human PRKAB2 [NM_005399.4] without stop codon (for C-terminal fusions)
Depositing lab: Dominic Esposito. Depositing organization: National Cancer Institute (NCI).
Backbone
  Vector backbone: pDonor-255
  Backbone size w/o insert (bp): 2693
  Vector type: Gateway Entry Clone
Growth in bacteria
  Bacterial resistance: Spectinomycin, 50 μg/mL
  Growth temperature: 37°C
  Growth strain: DH10B
  Copy number: High Copy
Gene/Insert
  Gene/Insert name: PRKAB2 (alt name: NM_005399.4)
  Species: H. sapiens (human)
  Insert size (bp): 816
  Entrez Gene: PRKAB2
  Cloning method: Gateway Cloning
  Sequencing primers: 5′ M13F 23-mer (5'-CCCAGTCACGACGTTGTAAAACG); 3′ attLR 23-mer (5'-TAACATCAGAGATTTTGAGACAC)
Terms and licenses: Academic/Nonprofit Terms; Industry Terms: Not Available to Industry
How to cite: R777-E198 Hs.PRKAB2-nostop was a gift from Dominic Esposito (Addgene plasmid # 70482 ; http://n2t.net/addgene:70482 ; RRID:Addgene_70482)
