>Addgene plasmid #70482 | R777-E198 Hs.PRKAB2-nostop | addgene partial sequence | sequence record 130115 | pCR8_R1 5'-cgaaccgaacaggcttatgt-3'
CGGTGTGCGTCACCCGGCAACCTTGGGTAGCAGCGAAGTCGAGGCATTTCTGTCCTGGCTGGTCTAGAGG
ATCTAAGCTTGCATGCAAATAATGATTTTATTTTGACTGATAGTGACCTGTTCGTTGCAACAAATTGATA
AGCAATGCTTTCCTATAATGCCAACTTTGTACAAGAAAGTTGAAATGGGCTTGTATAGCAGAGTAGTAAC
ATACTTCTTCTTGTAGCGATGGGTTGCGCTAAGGACCATCACACTGTCCTTAATGGACAATGCATAGAGA
TGGTTCAGCATAACATGGTTGGGCTCAGGGAGTAAGGCTGGGTCACAAGAAATATTAGTGTCTTTGTTAA
GAATAACTTGAAGTAGATGAGGAGGAAGGATGGGTGGGGATTTGAATCTTTCCTCAGATCGAAACGCATA
CATTTCTTGACCATAAGGCCCTGGGGGTGAGCTGGAAAGGTCTCTACAAGATGTCTCAGAACTTTCCATA
GAATCTAACTTTAAAGCATCGAACACCTCAAAATCAGATTTCTTGACATGGATCAAATTGTTAATTGTGC
CAAGCTGACTGGTAACCACAGGCTCTGATGGATCATGAACCCACTGTCCATCCACAAAGAACTTGTATTG
GTGCTCTCCCTCAGGGAGGTCCAGGATGGCAACAAAGTCATTATGGCTCTTAATCAGTGGAATCTTGGTG
CTCCAATTGTTGAAGGACCCAGAGATGAAGACCTCCTTGCCTCCTTCAGACCAGCGGATAACAGTGGGCC
GGGCCTGCTGTGTGGGCTTTACGGAGTCCTCCAAATCCTGCTGCCATGATACAAACTCTTTGTCCCCAGG
GAGCTTGGAGTCAGGGAGGCTGAACACGCTGGGGTCGTCCGTACTCCCCACCATGATCTTGTGCTCCTTC
CCCGGGGCATGGCCGCCTGCGCCCTCGGA
